Addgene plasmid #74514: GFP-nArgBP2
Purpose: Express GFP-nArgBP2 fusion protein in mammalian cells
Depositing lab: Guoping Feng. Depositing organization: Massachusetts Institute of Technology. Publication: Impaired Dendritic Development and Memory in Sorbs2 Knock-Out Mice. Zhang Q, Gao X, Li C, Feliciano C, Wang D, Zhou D, Mei Y, Monteiro P, Anand M, Itohara S, Dong X, Fu Z, Feng G. J Neurosci. 2016 Feb 17;36(7):2247-60. doi: 10.1523/JNEUROSCI.2528-15.2016. PubMed 26888934.
Backbone
  Vector backbone: pEGFP-C2
  Vector type: Mammalian Expression
Growth in bacteria
  Bacterial resistance: Kanamycin, 50 μg/mL
  Growth temperature: 37°C
  Growth strain: DH5alpha
  Copy number: High Copy
Gene/Insert
  Gene/Insert name: nArgBP2 (alt name: Sorbs2)
  Species: M. musculus (mouse)
  Insert size (bp): 3774
  GenBank ID: KR610443.1
  Entrez Gene: Sorbs2 (a.k.a. 2010203O03Rik, 9430041O17Rik, A530071H08, Argbp2, mKIAA0777, nArgBP2)
  Promoter: CMV
  Tag / fusion protein: EGFP (N terminal on insert)
  Cloning method: Restriction Enzyme; 5′ cloning site SacI (not destroyed); 3′ cloning site KpnI (not destroyed)
  Sequencing primers: 5′ CATGGTCCTGCTGGAGTTCGTG; 3′ CAAATGTGGTATGGCTGATT
Terms and licenses: Academic/Nonprofit Terms; Industry Terms: Not Available to Industry
How to cite: GFP-nArgBP2 was a gift from Guoping Feng (Addgene plasmid # 74514 ; http://n2t.net/addgene:74514 ; RRID:Addgene_74514)
