[The description below was written by a language model from this plasmid's Addgene catalogue record and pLannotate feature annotations shown in this document.]
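Description:
GFP-nArgBP2 is a mammalian expression plasmid of about 8.5 kb built on the pEGFP-C2 backbone, designed to produce the mouse adaptor protein nArgBP2 (encoded by Sorbs2) as a fusion with EGFP at its N terminus. The roughly 3.8 kb Sorbs2 coding sequence was inserted by restriction cloning between the SacI and KpnI sites of the multiple cloning site, both of which remain intact. It therefore lies directly downstream of the EGFP open reading frame, separated only by a short stretch of polylinker. Transcription of the fusion is driven by the human cytomegalovirus immediate early enhancer and promoter and terminated by the SV40 polyadenylation signal, giving strong constitutive expression in transfected mammalian cells.

The plasmid is maintained in E. coli through a high-copy ColE1/pUC-type origin and selected with kanamycin. The Tn5 NeoR/KanR gene serves both hosts: a bacterial bla promoter placed just upstream of the SV40 enhancer/early promoter allows kanamycin selection in bacteria and G418 selection of stably transfected mammalian cells, with the HSV TK polyadenylation signal closing that cassette. An f1 origin is also present and permits single-stranded DNA production. The short large T antigen, ble and bGH poly(A) fragments in the annotation are likely backbone remnants or partial matches rather than functional elements.

Sorbs2 is annotated as an adaptor that helps assemble signalling complexes linking ABL kinases to the actin cytoskeleton. The fluorescent fusion allows the protein to be expressed and visualised in mammalian cells. The associated publication concerns dendritic development and memory in Sorbs2 knock-out mice.
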