Features (pLannotate 1.2.2; 16 found; start..end, strand, type, name):
     61..364     +  enhancer       CMV enhancer: human cytomegalovirus immediate early enhancer
    365..568     +  promoter       CMV promoter: human cytomegalovirus (CMV) immediate early promoter
    613..1329    +  CDS            EGFP: EGFP is a basic (constitutively fluorescent) green fluorescent protein published in 1996, derived from Aequorea victoria. It is reported to be a rapidly-maturing weak dimer with moderate acid sensitivity.
   1335..1355    +  misc_feature   MCS (fragment): multiple cloning site
   1357..5127    +  CDS            Sorbs2: SRBS2_MOUSE - Also known as Argbp2, Kiaa0777. Experimental evidence at protein level: Swiss-Prot protein existence level 1. Adapter protein that plays a role in the assembling of signaling complexes, being a link between ABL kinases and actin cytoskeleton. Can form complex with ABL1 and CBL, thus promoting ubiquitination and degradation of ABL1 (By similarity). May play a role in the regulation of pancreatic cell adhesion, possibly by acting on WASF1 phosphorylation, enhancing phosphorylation by ABL1, as well as dephosphorylation by PTPN12 (By similarity). From Mus musculus (Mouse).
   5131..5156    +  misc_feature   MCS (fragment): multiple cloning site
   5168..5252    +  CDS            large T antigen (fragment): large T antigen from SV40 (simian virus 40)
   5275..5396    +  polyA_signal   SV40 poly(A) signal: SV40 polyadenylation signal
   5430..5858    -  rep_origin     f1 ori (sequence partly withheld): f1 bacteriophage origin of replication; arrow indicates direction of (+) strand synthesis
   5885..5989    +  promoter       AmpR promoter: bla
   5991..6348    +  promoter       SV40 promoter: SV40 enhancer and early promoter
   6383..7177    +  CDS            NeoR/KanR: aminoglycoside phosphotransferase from Tn5; aph(3')-II (or nptII); confers resistance to neomycin, kanamycin, and G418 (Geneticin®)
   7198..7350    +  CDS            ble (fragment): BLE_KLEPN - Experimental evidence at protein level: Swiss-Prot protein existence level 1. Binding protein with a strong affinity to the bleomycin family of antibiotics. Binds to CL990; an antimitotic-antibiotic compound. From Klebsiella pneumoniae.
   7409..7456    +  polyA_signal   HSV TK poly(A) signal: herpes simplex virus thymidine kinase polyadenylation signal (Cole and Stacy, 1985)
   7547..7563    -  polyA_signal   bGH poly(A) signal (fragment): bovine growth hormone polyadenylation signal
   7785..8373    +  rep_origin     ori: high-copy-number ColE1/pMB1/pBR322/pUC origin of replication
>Addgene plasmid #74514 | GFP-nArgBP2 | depositor full sequence | sequence record 140555 | GFP-nArgBP2 sequence 8487 bps
TAGTTATTAATAGTAATCAATTACGGGGTCATTAGTTCATAGCCCATATATGGAGTTCCGCGTTACATAA
CTTACGGTAAATGGCCCGCCTGGCTGACCGCCCAACGACCCCCGCCCATTGACGTCAATAATGACGTATG
TTCCCATAGTAACGCCAATAGGGACTTTCCATTGACGTCAATGGGTGGAGTATTTACGGTAAACTGCCCA
CTTGGCAGTACATCAAGTGTATCATATGCCAAGTACGCCCCCTATTGACGTCAATGACGGTAAATGGCCC
GCCTGGCATTATGCCCAGTACATGACCTTATGGGACTTTCCTACTTGGCAGTACATCTACGTATTAGTCA
TCGCTATTACCATGGTGATGCGGTTTTGGCAGTACATCAATGGGCGTGGATAGCGGTTTGACTCACGGGG
ATTTCCAAGTCTCCACCCCATTGACGTCAATGGGAGTTTGTTTTGGCACCAAAATCAACGGGACTTTCCA
AAATGTCGTAACAACTCCGCCCCATTGACGCAAATGGGCGGTAGGCGTGTACGGTGGGAGGTCTATATAA
GCAGAGCTGGTTTAGTGAACCGTCAGATCCGCTAGCGCTACCGGTCGCCACCATGGTGAGCAAGGGCGAG
GAGCTGTTCACCGGGGTGGTGCCCATCCTGGTCGAGCTGGACGGCGACGTAAACGGCCACAAGTTCAGCG
TGTCCGGCGAGGGCGAGGGCGATGCCACCTACGGCAAGCTGACCCTGAAGTTCATCTGCACCACCGGCAA
GCTGCCCGTGCCCTGGCCCACCCTCGTGACCACCCTGACCTACGGCGTGCAGTGCTTCAGCCGCTACCCC
GACCACATGAAGCAGCACGACTTCTTCAAGTCCGCCATGCCCGAAGGCTACGTCCAGGAGCGCACCATCT
TCTTCAAGGACGACGGCAACTACAAGACCCGCGCCGAGGTGAAGTTCGAGGGCGACACCCTGGTGAACCG
CATCGAGCTGAAGGGCATCGACTTCAAGGAGGACGGCAACATCCTGGGGCACAAGCTGGAGTACAACTAC
AACAGCCACAACGTCTATATCATGGCCGACAAGCAGAAGAACGGCATCAAGGTGAACTTCAAGATCCGCC
ACAACATCGAGGACGGCAGCGTGCAGCTCGCCGACCACTACCAGCAGAACACCCCCATCGGCGACGGCCC
CGTGCTGCTGCCCGACAACCACTACCTGAGCACCCAGTCCGCCCTGAGCAAAGACCCCAACGAGAAGCGC
GATCACATGGTCCTGCTGGAGTTCGTGACCGCCGCCGGGATCACTCTCGGCATGGACGAGCTGTACAAGT
CCGGCCGGACTCAGATCTCGAGCTCCATGAATACAGATAGCGGTGGGTGTGCTCGCAAACGTGCCGCCAT
GTCTGTTACGTTAACATCTGTGAAGAGAGTTCAAAGTTCTCCAAACCTATTGGCTGCAGGGCGTGAGTCT
CAGTCTCCAGATTCAGCAAAAGGTTTTAGAAGCGTTCGGCCAAACCTGCAAGACAAAAGATCACCGACCC
AGAGCCAGATCACTATCAATGGCAACTCTGGTGGCGCCGTGAGTCCAGTGAGTTACTATCAGAGGCCATT
CTCCCCTTCTGCATACTCCCTCCCAGCCTCGCTGAACTCCAGCATTATCATGCAGCACGGCAGGTCTCTT
GATTCTGCAGAGACATATTCCCAGCATGCCCAGTCCCTGGATGGCACCATGGGAAGCTCCATCCCGCTCT
ATAGATCCTCCGAGGAAGAGAAGAGGGTCACGGTCATCAAAGCCCCGCATTACCCAGGGATCGGCCCTGT
GGATGAGTCTGGAATCCCCACAGCCATTAGGACGACTGTCGACAGGCCAAAGGACTGGTACAAGACAATG
TTCAAGCAAATCCACATGGTACACAAGCCGGGTCTGTACAACTCGCCCTACAGTGCTCAGTCCCACCCGG
CTGCGAAGACTCAGACCTACAGACCTCTTTCGAAAAGCCACTCAGACAATGGCACCGATGCGTTTAAGGA
GGTGCCCTCCCCAGTGCCTCCCCCACACGTCCCACCACGACCAAGAGATCAGTCTTCAACACTAAAGCAT
GACTGGGACCCTCCAGACAGAAAGGTGGACACCAGGAAATTTCGATCGGAGCCAAGGAGTATTTTTGAAT
ATGAGCCTGGGAAGTCGTCCATTCTGCAGCACGAAAGACCCCCCCCTCTCCCACCAACTCCGACACCTGT
TCCCAGGGAACCCAGCCGGAAGCCTCTCTCAGTGTCACCCTCAACAGATGGCCTGCGTAGCCCTTCCCCT
CCGCCCAGGAGCTGTGTCCCCGCACCCCGTCCGAGTGCCCCAGATCTCTCTCCCACCCGGACGGGTCGCA
TAAATCCAGCTGACATAGATTTAGAAAATGAACCCTGGTATAAATTCTTTTCAGAACTGGAGTTTGGACA
CCCGCCTCCTAAAAAGGCTCTGGATTATGTTCAAGATCATTCTTCCGGTGTGTCCAACGAGGTCTCCATC
TATCAGTCCTCCATAGACAGAAGCCTGGAAAGACCCAGCAGCTCTGCAAGCATGGCCGGTGACTTTAGGA
AACGGAGGAAGAGCGAACCTGCAGTGGGCCCACTCCGGGGCTTGGGGGATCAGAGTTCAAGCAGGACCAG
CCCTGGCCGGGCGGACCTCCCAGGATCAAGTTCCACCTTTACGAAGTCTTTCATTAGCTCTTCTCCTTCC
TCTCCCTCGAGAGCACAAGGTGGGGATGATAGCAAAATGTGTCCGCCCCTTTGCAGTTACTCGGGGCTCA
ATGGCACCCCCTCTGGTGAGTTAGAGTGCTGCAACGCTTACAGACAACATTTGGACGTCCCCGGGGACTC
GCAAAGGGCCATCACTTTCAAGAATGGCTGGCAAATGGCCCGGCAAAATGCAGAGATCTGGAGTAGCACT
GAAGAGACCGTTTCCCCCAAAATCAAATCACGTAGCTGCGATGATCTCCTGAATGACGACTGCGACAGCT
TCCCAGACCCTAAAACCAAGTCAGAGAGTATGGGTTCTCTGTTATGTGAAGAAGACTCCAAAGAGAGCTG
CCCCATGACATGGGCGTCCCCCTACATCCAGGAAGTGTGCGGGAACAGCAGATCTAGGCTCAAACACAGG
TCAGCCCATAATGCCCCAGGCTTCCTCAAAATGTACAAGAAAATGCATCGCATCAACCGCAAGGACTTGA
TGAATTCAGAGGTCATTTGCTCGGTGAAATCCAGGATCCTGCAGTACGAGAAGGAGCAACAGCACAGGGG
GCTGCTGCACGGATGGAGCCAGTCTTCCACCGAGGAGGTGCCCAGGGACGTGGTGCCCACTCGCATTTCG
GAATTTGAAAAGCTGATTCAGAAGTCGAAGTCTATGCCCAATCTAGGAGATGAAATGTTATCTCCTATAA
CCCTAGAACCCCCACAAAATGGTTTGTGTCCCAAGAGGCGATTTTCTATCGAGTCTCTGCTGGAGGAAGA
AACTCAGGTTCGTCACCCTTCTCAGGGTCAGCGAAGCTGCAAGTCTAACACCCTGGTGCCCATCCACATC
GAGGTCACCAGCGACGAGCAACCTAGAACACACATGGAGTTTTCCGACAGTGACCAAGATGGGGTTGTGT
CCGACCACAGCGACTACGTTCACGTCGAAGGGTCGTCCTTTTGTAGTGAAAGTGACTTTGACCACTTTTC
ATTCACATCCTCTGAAAGCTTCTACGGATCGAGCCATCACCACCACCATCACCATCACCATCACCGACAC
CTCATCAGCTCCTGCAAAGGCCGATGCCCGGCTTCTTACACTCGATTTACCACAATGCTAAAACATGAAA
GAGCTAAGCATGAAAACATGGACCGACCCAGAAGGCAAGAAATGGATCCTGGCCTGTCTAAGCTTGCATT
TCTAGTCAGCCCTGTGCCTTTCCGAAGGAAAAAAATCCTGACTCCCCAAAAACAGACTGAAAAGGCAAAA
TGCAAAGCCTCAGTAGTTGAAGCTCTGGACTCTGCCCTGAAAGACATTTGCGACCAAATAAAAGCCGAAA
AGCGGAGGGGAAGCTTGCCAGACAACAGCATCCTGCACAGGCTTATCAGTGAACTGCTGCCACAGATTCC
TGAAAGGAATTCATCTCTTCATGCTCTCAAAAGGAGCCCCATGCACCAGCCTTTCCACCCACTGCCTCCA
GATGGTGCTAGTCATTGTCCCCTGTACCAAAATGATTGTGGGAGAATGCCTCACAGTGCCTCTTTCCCTG
ACGTGGACACAACCAGCAACTACCACGCACAGGACTATGGGAGTGCACTGAGCCTCCAAGATCACGAGTC
CCCTAGAAGTTACTCATCTACTCTGACTGACTTGGGCAGAAGTGCATCACGGGAACGAAGGGGAACTCCA
GAAAAAGAGAAATTGCCTGCAAAAGCTGTCTATGATTTCAAAGCTCAGACATCTAAGGAGCTGTCATTTA
AGAAAGGAGACACTGTCTACATCCTCAGGAAAATTGACCAAAACTGGTATGAGGGGGAACACCACGGCAG
AGTGGGCATTTTCCCAATCTCATACGTAGAGAAACTAACACCCCCGGAAAAAGCGCAGCCCGCAAGACCA
CCACCCCCAGTCCAGCCCGGAGAGATTGGAGAAGCCATAGCCAAGTACAACTTCAATGCAGACACAAATG
TGGAACTCTCCCTGCGAAAGGGCGACAGGATTATTCTTCTTAAAAGAGTTGACCAAAACTGGTACGAAGG
TAAAATCCCAGGAACCAACAGACAAGGCATCTTCCCCGTGTCCTATGTCGAGGTTGTCAAGAGGAACGCA
AAAGGTGCTGAGGACTACCCAGACCCTCCTCTGCCCCACAGCTACTCCAGTGACAGAATTTACACCCTAA
GCTCCAATAAGCCACAGCGTCCTGGGTTCTCTCATGAAAACATTCAAGGTGGGGGAGAACCGTTTCAGGC
TCTGTATAACTATACTCCTAGGAACGAAGATGAGCTGGAACTCAGAGAAAGTGATGTCGTTGATGTCATG
GAAAAGTGTGACGACGGATGGTTTGTGGGAACTTCAAGAAGAACCAAATTCTTTGGTACTTTTCCCGGAA
ACTATGTCAAAAGGCTGTGAGGTACCGCGGGCCCGGGATCCACCGGATCTAGATAACTGATCATAATCAG
CCATACCACATTTGTAGAGGTTTTACTTGCTTTAAAAAACCTCCCACACCTCCCCCTGAACCTGAAACAT
AAAATGAATGCAATTGTTGTTGTTAACTTGTTTATTGCAGCTTATAATGGTTACAAATAAAGCAATAGCA
TCACAAATTTCACAAATAAAGCATTTTTTTCACTGCATTCTAGTTGTGGTTTGTCCAAACTCATCAATGT
ATCTTAACGCGTAAATTGTAAGCGTTAATATTTTGTTAAAATTCGCGTTAAATTTTTGTTAAATCAGCTC
ATTTTTTAACCAATAGGCCGAAATCGGCAAAATCCCTTATAAATCAAAAGAATAGACCGAGATAGGGT
[37 nt withheld, positions 5529-5565]
AAAGAACGTGGACTCCAACGTCAAAGG
[49 nt withheld, positions 5593-5641]
T
[91 nt withheld, positions 5643-5733]
G
[124 nt withheld, positions 5735-5858]
CAGGTGGCACTTTTCGGGGAAATGTGCGCGGAACCCCTATTTGTTTATTTTTCTAAATACATTCAAATAT
GTATCCGCTCATGAGACAATAACCCTGATAAATGCTTCAATAATATTGAAAAAGGAAGAGTCCTGAGGCG
GAAAGAACCAGCTGTGGAATGTGTGTCAGTTAGGGTGTGGAAAGTCCCCAGGCTCCCCAGCAGGCAGAAG
TATGCAAAGCATGCATCTCAATTAGTCAGCAACCAGGTGTGGAAAGTCCCCAGGCTCCCCAGCAGGCAGA
AGTATGCAAAGCATGCATCTCAATTAGTCAGCAACCATAGTCCCGCCCCTAACTCCGCCCATCCCGCCCC
TAACTCCGCCCAGTTCCGCCCATTCTCCGCCCCATGGCTGACTAATTTTTTTTATTTATGCAGAGGCCGA
GGCCGCCTCGGCCTCTGAGCTATTCCAGAAGTAGTGAGGAGGCTTTTTTGGAGGCCTAGGCTTTTGCAAA
GATCGATCAAGAGACAGGATGAGGATCGTTTCGCATGATTGAACAAGATGGATTGCACGCAGGTTCTCCG
GCCGCTTGGGTGGAGAGGCTATTCGGCTATGACTGGGCACAACAGACAATCGGCTGCTCTGATGCCGCCG
TGTTCCGGCTGTCAGCGCAGGGGCGCCCGGTTCTTTTTGTCAAGACCGACCTGTCCGGTGCCCTGAATGA
ACTGCAAGACGAGGCAGCGCGGCTATCGTGGCTGGCCACGACGGGCGTTCCTTGCGCAGCTGTGCTCGAC
GTTGTCACTGAAGCGGGAAGGGACTGGCTGCTATTGGGCGAAGTGCCGGGGCAGGATCTCCTGTCATCTC
ACCTTGCTCCTGCCGAGAAAGTATCCATCATGGCTGATGCAATGCGGCGGCTGCATACGCTTGATCCGGC
TACCTGCCCATTCGACCACCAAGCGAAACATCGCATCGAGCGAGCACGTACTCGGATGGAAGCCGGTCTT
GTCGATCAGGATGATCTGGACGAAGAGCATCAGGGGCTCGCGCCAGCCGAACTGTTCGCCAGGCTCAAGG
CGAGCATGCCCGACGGCGAGGATCTCGTCGTGACCCATGGCGATGCCTGCTTGCCGAATATCATGGTGGA
AAATGGCCGCTTTTCTGGATTCATCGACTGTGGCCGGCTGGGTGTGGCGGACCGCTATCAGGACATAGCG
TTGGCTACCCGTGATATTGCTGAAGAGCTTGGCGGCGAATGGGCTGACCGCTTCCTCGTGCTTTACGGTA
TCGCCGCTCCCGATTCGCAGCGCATCGCCTTCTATCGCCTTCTTGACGAGTTCTTCTGAGCGGGACTCTG
GGGTTCGAAATGACCGACCAAGCGACGCCCAACCTGCCATCACGAGATTTCGATTCCACCGCCGCCTTCT
ATGAAAGGTTGGGCTTCGGAATCGTTTTCCGGGACGCCGGCTGGATGATCCTCCAGCGCGGGGATCTCAT
GCTGGAGTTCTTCGCCCACCCTAGGGGGAGGCTAACTGAAACACGGAAGGAGACAATACCGGAAGGAACC
CGCGCTATGACGGCAATAAAAAGACAGAATAAAACGCACGGTGTTGGGTCGTTTGTTCATAAACGCGGGG
TTCGGTCCCAGGGCTGGCACTCTGTCGATACCCCACCGAGACCCCATTGGGGCCAATACGCCCGCGTTTC
TTCCTTTTCCCCACCCCACCCCCCAAGTTCGGGTGAAGGCCCAGGGCTCGCAGCCAACGTCGGGGCGGCA
GGCCCTGCCATAGCCTCAGGTTACTCATATATACTTTAGATTGATTTAAAACTTCATTTTTAATTTAAAA
GGATCTAGGTGAAGATCCTTTTTGATAATCTCATGACCAAAATCCCTTAACGTGAGTTTTCGTTCCACTG
AGCGTCAGACCCCGTAGAAAAGATCAAAGGATCTTCTTGAGATCCTTTTTTTCTGCGCGTAATCTGCTGC
TTGCAAACAAAAAAACCACCGCTACCAGCGGTGGTTTGTTTGCCGGATCAAGAGCTACCAACTCTTTTTC
CGAAGGTAACTGGCTTCAGCAGAGCGCAGATACCAAATACTGTCCTTCTAGTGTAGCCGTAGTTAGGCCA
CCACTTCAAGAACTCTGTAGCACCGCCTACATACCTCGCTCTGCTAATCCTGTTACCAGTGGCTGCTGCC
AGTGGCGATAAGTCGTGTCTTACCGGGTTGGACTCAAGACGATAGTTACCGGATAAGGCGCAGCGGTCGG
GCTGAACGGGGGGTTCGTGCACACAGCCCAGCTTGGAGCGAACGACCTACACCGAACTGAGATACCTACA
GCGTGAGCTATGAGAAAGCGCCACGCTTCCCGAAGGGAGAAAGGCGGACAGGTATCCGGTAAGCGGCAGG
GTCGGAACAGGAGAGCGCACGAGGGAGCTTCCAGGGGGAAACGCCTGGTATCTTTATAGTCCTGTCGGGT
TTCGCCACCTCTGACTTGAGCGTCGATTTTTGTGATGCTCGTCAGGGGGGCGGAGCCTATGGAAAAACGC
CAGCAACGCGGCCTTTTTACGGTTCCTGGCCTTTTGCTGGCCTTTTGCTCACATGTTCTTTCCTGCGTTA
TCCCCTGATTCTGTGGATAACCGTATTACCGCCATGCAT
