>Addgene plasmid #74514 | GFP-nArgBP2 | addgene partial sequence | sequence record 153199 | EGFP-C 5'-CATGGTCCTGCTGGAGTTCGTG-3'
AGTCCGGCCGGACTCAGATCTCGAGCTCCATGAATACAGATAGCGGTGGGTGTGCTCGCAAACGTGCCGC
CATGTCTGTTACGTTAACATCTGTGAAGAGAGTTCAAAGTTCTCCAAACCTATTGGCTGCAGGGCGTGAG
TCTCAGTCTCCAGATTCAGCAAAAGGTTTTAGAAGCGTTCGGCCAAACCTGCAAGACAAAAGATCACCGA
CCCAGAGCCAGATCACTATCAATGGCAACTCTGGTGGCGCCGTGAGTCCAGTGAGTTACTATCAGAGGCC
ATTCTCCCCTTCTGCATACTCCCTCCCAGCCTCGCTGAACTCCAGCATTATCATGCAGCACGGCAGGTCT
CTTGATTCTGCAGAGACATATTCCCAGCATGCCCAGTCCCTGGATGGCACCATGGGAAGCTCCATCCCGC
TCTATAGATCCTCCGAGGAAGAGAAGAGGGTCACGGTCATCAAAGCCCCGCATTACCCAGGGATCGGCCC
TGTGGATGAGTCTGGAATCCCCACAGCCATTAGGACGACTGTCGACAGGCCAAAGGACTGGTACAAGACA
ATGTTCAAGCAAATCCACATGGTACACAAGCCGGGTCTGTACAACTCGCCCTACAGTGCTCAGTCCCACC
CGGCTGCGAAGACTCAGACCTACAGACCTCTTTCGAAAAGCCACTCAGACAATGGCACCGATGCGTTTAA
GGAGGTGCCCTCCCCAGTGCCTCCCCCACACGTCC
