>Addgene plasmid #74514 | GFP-nArgBP2 | addgene partial sequence | sequence record 153200 | SV40pA-R 5'-GAAATTTGTGATGCTATTGC-3'
AGTTAACAACAACAATTGCATTCATTTTATGTTTCAGGTTCAGGGGGAGGTGTGGGAGGTTTTTTAAAGC
AAGTAAAACCTCTACAAATGTGGTATGGCTGATTATGATCAGTTATCTAGATCCGGTGGATCCCGGGCCC
GCGGTACCTCACAGCCTTTTGACATAGTTTCCGGGAAAAGTACCAAAGAATTTGGTTCTTCTTGAAGTTC
CCACAAACCATCCGTCGTCACACTTTTCCATGACATCAACGACATCACTTTCTCTGAGTTCCAGCTCATC
TTCGTTCCTAGGAGTATAGTTATACAGAGCCTGAAACGGTTCTCCCCCACCTTGAATGTTTTCATGAGAG
AACCCAGGACGCTGTGGCTTATTGGAGCTTAGGGTGTAAATTCTGTCACTGGAGTAGCTGTGGGGCAGAG
GAGGGTCTGGGTAGTCCTCAGCACCTTTTGCGTTCCTCTTGACAACCTCGACATAGGACACGGGGAAGAT
GCCTTGTCTGTTGGTTCCTGGGATTTTACCTTCGTACCAGTTTTGGTCAACTCTTTTAAGAAGAATAATC
CTGTCGCCCTTTCGCAGGGAGAGTTCCACATTTGTGTCTGCATTGAAGTTGTACTTGGCTATGGCTTCTC
CAATCTCTCCGGGCTGGACTGGGGGTGGTGGTCTTGCGGGCTGCGCTTTTTCCGGGGGTGTTAGTTTCTC
TACGTATGAGATTGGGAAAATGCCCACTCTGCCGTGGTGTTCCCCCTCATACCAGTTTTGGTCAATTTTC
CTGAGGATGTAGACAGTGTCTCCTTTCTTAAATGACAGCTCCTTAGATGTCTGAGCTTTGAAATCATAGA
CAGCTTTTGCAGGCAATTTCTCTTTTTCTGGAGTTCCCCTTCGTTCCCGTGATGCACTTCTGCCCAAGTC
AGTCAGAGTAGATGAGTAACTTCTAGGGGACTCGTGATCTTGGAGGCTCAGTGCACTCC
